Addgene plasmid #96848: pcDNA5/FRT/TO-B2AR-APEX
Purpose: For expression of B2AR-APEX in mammalian cells
Depositing lab: Andrew Kruse. Publication: Multidimensional Tracking of GPCR Signaling via Peroxidase-Catalyzed Proximity Labeling. Paek J, Kalocsay M, Staus DP, Wingler L, Pascolutti R, Paulo JA, Gygi SP, Kruse AC. Cell. 2017 Apr 6;169(2):338-349.e11. doi: 10.1016/j.cell.2017.03.028. PubMed 28388415.
Backbone
  Vector backbone: pcDNA5/FRT/TO
  Backbone manufacturer: Thermo Fisher
  Vector type: Mammalian Expression
Growth in bacteria
  Bacterial resistance: Ampicillin, 100 μg/mL
  Growth temperature: 37°C
  Growth strain: DH5alpha
  Copy number: High Copy
Gene/Insert
  Gene/Insert name: B2AR-APEX
  Species: H. sapiens (human)
  Entrez Gene: ADRB2 (a.k.a. ADRB2R, ADRBR, ARB2, B2AR, BAR, BETA2AR)
  Cloning method: Gibson Cloning
  Sequencing primers: 5′ CMV forward; 3′ BGH reverse
Terms and licenses: Academic/Nonprofit Terms; Industry Terms: Not Available to Industry
How to cite: pcDNA5/FRT/TO-B2AR-APEX was a gift from Andrew Kruse (Addgene plasmid # 96848 ; http://n2t.net/addgene:96848 ; RRID:Addgene_96848)
