[The description below was written by a language model from this plasmid's Addgene catalogue record and pLannotate feature annotations shown in this document.]
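Description:
pcDNA5/FRT/TO-B2AR-APEX is a mammalian expression plasmid built on the commercial pcDNA5/FRT/TO backbone and designed to express the human β2-adrenergic receptor (ADRB2) fused to an engineered ascorbate peroxidase. In bacteria it replicates from a high-copy ColE1/pUC-type origin and is selected with ampicillin through the β-lactamase gene. Small annotated fragments (f1 ori, lac promoter/operator, lacI, ble, bom) are backbone remnants rather than functional payload.

The expression cassette uses the CMV immediate-early enhancer and promoter, followed by short tet operator matches, which the annotation software labels as PLtetO-1 and TRE3G fragments. This corresponds to the "TO" arrangement of the backbone. In cells that express the Tet repressor, transcription is held off until tetracycline or doxycycline is added, while in cells without the repressor the promoter is constitutive. Downstream lies the ADRB2 coding sequence, then a short gap that presumably forms a linker, and then APEX2, the more active A134P variant of the monomeric soybean peroxidase. The peroxidase therefore sits at the receptor's C-terminus. The cassette ends in a bGH polyadenylation signal.

An FRT site lies immediately upstream of a hygromycin resistance coding sequence with an SV40 poly(A) signal. No complete promoter is annotated for this gene. In this backbone family, FLP-mediated integration into a genomic FRT site in a suitable host line supplies the missing expression signals, so hygromycin selects for single-copy, isogenic stable integrants.

The associated work used peroxidase-catalysed proximity labelling to follow GPCR signalling. In that approach, APEX2 biotinylates proteins near the receptor for proteomic identification.
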