Features (pLannotate 1.2.2; 22 found; start..end, strand, type, name):
      1..380     +  enhancer       CMV enhancer: human cytomegalovirus immediate early enhancer
    381..584     +  promoter       CMV promoter: human cytomegalovirus (CMV) immediate early promoter
    586..605     +  promoter       PLtetO-1 promoter (fragment): modified phage lambda PL promoter with tet operator sites (Lutz and Bujard, 1997)
    607..626     +  promoter       PLtetO-1 promoter (fragment): modified phage lambda PL promoter with tet operator sites (Lutz and Bujard, 1997)
    634..667     +  promoter       TRE3GV promoter (fragment): 3rd-generation Tet-responsive promoter that can be activated by binding of Tet-On® 3G, optimized for retroviral and lentiviral vectors
    750..1988    +  CDS            ADRB2: ADRB2_HUMAN - Also known as ADRB2R, B2AR. Experimental evidence at protein level: Swiss-Prot protein existence level 1. Beta-adrenergic receptors mediate the catecholamine-induced activation of adenylate cyclase through the action of G proteins. The beta-2-adrenergic receptor binds epinephrine with an approximately 30- fold greater affinity than it does norepinephrine. From Homo sapiens (Human).
   2013..2759    +  CDS            APEX2: soybean ascorbate peroxidase, engineered to serve as a monomeric tag for electron microscopy and live-cell proteomics (Lam et al., 2015) more active than the original APEX due to the A134P mutation
   2845..3069    +  polyA_signal   bGH poly(A) signal: bovine growth hormone polyadenylation signal
   3073..3094    +  promoter       SV40 promoter (fragment): SV40 enhancer and early promoter
   3115..3348    +  rep_origin     f1 ori (fragment) (sequence partly withheld): f1 bacteriophage origin of replication; arrow indicates direction of (+) strand synthesis
   3353..3400    +  protein_bind   FRT: FLP-mediated recombination occurs in the 8-bp core sequence TCTAGAAA (Turan and Bode, 2011). FLP recombinase from the Saccharomyces cerevisiae 2μ plasmid
   3408..4430    +  CDS            HygR: aminoglycoside phosphotransferase from E. coli; aph(4)-Ia; confers resistance to hygromycin
   4440..4565    +  CDS            ble (fragment): BLE_KLEPN - Experimental evidence at protein level: Swiss-Prot protein existence level 1. Binding protein with a strong affinity to the bleomycin family of antibiotics. Binds to CL990; an antimitotic-antibiotic compound. From Klebsiella pneumoniae.
   4560..4681    +  polyA_signal   SV40 poly(A) signal: SV40 polyadenylation signal
   4754..4770    -  protein_bind   lac operator: The lac repressor binds to the lac operator to inhibit transcription in E. coli. This inhibition can be relieved by adding lactose or isopropyl-β-D-thiogalactopyranoside (IPTG). lac repressor encoded by lacI
   4778..4808    -  promoter       lac promoter: promoter for the E. coli lac operon
   4823..4844    -  protein_bind   CAP binding site: CAP binding activates transcription in the presence of cAMP. E. coli catabolite activator protein
   4857..4949    -  CDS            lacI (fragment): lac repressor; lacI; The lac repressor binds to the lac operator to inhibit transcription in E. coli. This inhibition can be relieved by adding lactose or isopropyl-β-D-thiogalactopyranoside (IPTG).
   5132..5720    -  rep_origin     ori: high-copy-number ColE1/pMB1/pBR322/pUC origin of replication
   5891..6751    -  CDS            AmpR: β-lactamase; bla; confers resistance to ampicillin, carbenicillin, and related antibiotics
   6752..6856    -  promoter       AmpR promoter: bla
   6915..6967    -  misc_feature   bom (fragment): basis of mobility region from pBR322
>Addgene plasmid #96848 | pcDNA5/FRT/TO-B2AR-APEX | addgene full sequence | sequence record 181445 | Addgene NGS Result
GACATTGATTATTGACTAGTTATTAATAGTAATCAATTACGGGGTCATTAGTTCATAGCCCATATATGGA
GTTCCGCGTTACATAACTTACGGTAAATGGCCCGCCTGGCTGACCGCCCAACGACCCCCGCCCATTGACG
TCAATAATGACGTATGTTCCCATAGTAACGCCAATAGGGACTTTCCATTGACGTCAATGGGTGGAGTATT
TACGGTAAACTGCCCACTTGGCAGTACATCAAGTGTATCATATGCCAAGTACGCCCCCTATTGACGTCAA
TGACGGTAAATGGCCCGCCTGGCATTATGCCCAGTACATGACCTTATGGGACTTTCCTACTTGGCAGTAC
ATCTACGTATTAGTCATCGCTATTACCATGGTGATGCGGTTTTGGCAGTACATCAATGGGCGTGGATAGC
GGTTTGACTCACGGGGATTTCCAAGTCTCCACCCCATTGACGTCAATGGGAGTTTGTTTTGGCACCAAAA
TCAACGGGACTTTCCAAAATGTCGTAACAACTCCGCCCCATTGACGCAAATGGGCGGTAGGCGTGTACGG
TGGGAGGTCTATATAAGCAGAGCTCTCCCTATCAGTGATAGAGATCTCCCTATCAGTGATAGAGATCGTC
GACGAGCTCGTTTAGTGAACCGTCAGATCGCCTGGAGACGCCATCCACGCTGTTTTGACCTCCATAGAAG
ACACCGGGACCGATCCAGCCTCCGGACTCTAGCGTTTAAACTTAAGCTTATGGGGCAACCTGGCAATGGA
TCAGCTTTTCTCCTCGCCCCTAATCGGAGCCACGCTCCCGACCACGATGTGACTCAGCAGAGAGACGAGG
TCTGGGTTGTAGGCATGGGTATTGTGATGTCACTGATCGTCCTGGCAATTGTGTTCGGCAACGTCCTCGT
CATTACTGCTATTGCAAAGTTCGAGCGGCTTCAGACGGTTACCAATTACTTTATTACTTCCCTCGCCTGT
GCCGACTTGGTCATGGGCCTTGCGGTTGTACCGTTTGGCGCAGCTCATATCCTGATGAAGATGTGGACTT
TTGGTAATTTTTGGTGCGAATTCTGGACTTCAATTGACGTGCTCTGCGTCACAGCGTCAATCGAAACTCT
GTGTGTTATTGCCGTTGATAGGTACTTCGCGATTACGAGTCCCTTTAAATACCAGTCTCTGCTGACTAAG
AACAAAGCTCGGGTTATCATACTCATGGTGTGGATCGTCTCAGGACTCACAAGCTTTCTGCCTATACAGA
TGCACTGGTATCGCGCCACACACCAAGAAGCTATCAATTGTTACGCAAACGAAACCTGTTGCGACTTCTT
CACTAATCAAGCCTATGCTATCGCTAGTTCAATTGTCTCTTTTTATGTGCCTCTGGTTATCATGGTGTTC
GTCTACTCTCGGGTTTTTCAGGAGGCAAAAAGACAGCTCCAGAAAATCGACAAGTCAGAAGGCCGATTTC
ACGTTCAAAATCTGAGCCAGGTCGAACAAGACGGAAGAACTGGACATGGTCTTCGGAGATCTTCCAAATT
TTGCTTGAAGGAACACAAGGCCCTGAAGACCTTGGGGATAATTATGGGCACATTCACTCTCTGCTGGCTC
CCCTTTTTCATTGTCAATATCGTTCACGTTATACAAGACAACTTGATCAGAAAAGAGGTGTATATCCTCC
TGAACTGGATTGGCTACGTGAACTCTGGGTTCAACCCTCTGATTTACTGCCGCAGCCCAGACTTCAGAAT
CGCATTCCAGGAATTGCTGTGTCTGAGGCGCTCTTCCTTGAAGGCTTATGGAAACGGATACTCCTCTAAT
GGCAACACGGGCGAACAGTCAGGATACCACGTGGAGCAGGAAAAAGAGAATAAGCTGTTGTGCGAGGACC
TCCCTGGCACTGAGGATTTTGTTGGCCACCAAGGAACAGTCCCAAGCGACAATATTGACAGCCAGGGGCG
AAACTGCAGCACTAATGATTCACTGCTGGGTGGAAGTTCTGGCGGTTCAAGTGGAAAGTCTTACCCAACT
GTGAGTGCTGATTACCAGGACGCCGTTGAGAAGGCGAAGAAGAAGCTCAGAGGCTTCATCGCTGAGAAGA
GATGCGCTCCTCTAATGCTCCGTTTGGCATTCCACTCTGCTGGAACCTTTGACAAGGGCACGAAGACCGG
TGGACCCTTCGGAACCATCAAGCACCCTGCCGAACTGGCTCACAGCGCTAACAACGGTCTTGACATCGCT
GTTAGGCTTTTGGAGCCACTCAAGGCGGAGTTCCCTATTTTGAGCTACGCCGATTTCTACCAGTTGGCTG
GCGTTGTTGCCGTTGAGGTCACGGGTGGACCTAAGGTTCCATTCCACCCTGGAAGAGAGGACAAGCCTGA
GCCACCACCAGAGGGTCGCTTGCCCGATCCCACTAAGGGTTCTGACCATTTGAGAGATGTGTTTGGCAAA
GCTATGGGGCTTACTGACCAAGATATCGTTGCTCTATCTGGGGGTCACACTATTGGAGCTGCACACAAGG
AGCGTTCTGGATTTGAGGGTCCCTGGACCTCTAATCCTCTTATTTTCGACAACTCATACTTCACGGAGTT
GTTGAGTGGTGAGAAGGAAGGTCTCCTTCAGCTACCTTCTGACAAGGCTCTTTTGTCTGACCCTGTATTC
CGCCCTCTCGTTGACAAATATGCAGCGGACGAAGATGCCTTCTTTGCTGATTACGCTGAGGCTCACCAAA
AGCTTTCCGAGCTTGGGTTTGCTGATGCCGAAGATCAGGTGGATCCGCGCCTGATTGATGGCAAATAATA
GCTCGAGTCTAGAGGGCCCGTTTAAACCCGCTGATCAGCCTCGACTGTGCCTTCTAGTTGCCAGCCATCT
GTTGTTTGCCCCTCCCCCGTGCCTTCCTTGACCCTGGAAGGTGCCACTCCCACTGTCCTTTCCTAATAAA
ATGAGGAAATTGCATCGCATTGTCTGAGTAGGTGTCATTCTATTCTGGGGGGTGGGGTGGGGCAGGACAG
CAAGGGGGAGGATTGGGAAGACAATAGCAGGCATGCTGGGGATGCGGTGGGCTCTATGGCTTCTGAGGCG
GAAAGAACCAGCTGGGGCTCTAGGGGGTATCCCC
[124 nt withheld, positions 3115-3238]
C
[91 nt withheld, positions 3240-3330]
AGGGTGATGGTTCACGTACCTAGAAGTTCCTATTCCGAAGTTCCTATTCTCTAGAAAGTATAGGAACTTC
CTTGGCCAAAAAGCCTGAACTCACCGCGACGTCTGTCGAGAAGTTTCTGATCGAAAAGTTCGACAGCGTC
TCCGACCTGATGCAGCTCTCGGAGGGCGAAGAATCTCGTGCTTTCAGCTTCGATGTAGGAGGGCGTGGAT
ATGTCCTGCGGGTAAATAGCTGCGCCGATGGTTTCTACAAAGATCGTTATGTTTATCGGCACTTTGCATC
GGCCGCGCTCCCGATTCCGGAAGTGCTTGACATTGGGGAATTCAGCGAGAGCCTGACCTATTGCATCTCC
CGCCGTGCACAGGGTGTCACGTTGCAAGACCTGCCTGAAACCGAACTGCCCGCTGTTCTGCAGCCGGTCG
CGGAGGCCATGGATGCGATCGCTGCGGCCGATCTTAGCCAGACGAGCGGGTTCGGCCCATTCGGACCGCA
AGGAATCGGTCAATACACTACATGGCGTGATTTCATATGCGCGATTGCTGATCCCCATGTGTATCACTGG
CAAACTGTGATGGACGACACCGTCAGTGCGTCCGTCGCGCAGGCTCTCGATGAGCTGATGCTTTGGGCCG
AGGACTGCCCCGAAGTCCGGCACCTCGTGCACGCGGATTTCGGCTCCAACAATGTCCTGACGGACAATGG
CCGCATAACAGCGGTCATTGACTGGAGCGAGGCGATGTTCGGGGATTCCCAATACGAGGTCGCCAACATC
TTCTTCTGGAGGCCGTGGTTGGCTTGTATGGAGCAGCAGACGCGCTACTTCGAGCGGAGGCATCCGGAGC
TTGCAGGATCGCCGCGGCTCCGGGCGTATATGCTCCGCATTGGTCTTGACCAACTCTATCAGAGCTTGGT
TGACGGCAATTTCGATGATGCAGCTTGGGCGCAGGGTCGATGCGACGCAATCGTCCGATCCGGAGCCGGG
ACTGTCGGGCGTACACAAATCGCCCGCAGAAGCGCGGCCGTCTGGACCGATGGCTGTGTAGAAGTACTCG
CCGATAGTGGAAACCGACGCCCCAGCACTCGTCCGAGGGCAAAGGAATAGCACGTACTACGAGATTTCGA
TTCCACCGCCGCCTTCTATGAAAGGTTGGGCTTCGGAATCGTTTTCCGGGACGCCGGCTGGATGATCCTC
CAGCGCGGGGATCTCATGCTGGAGTTCTTCGCCCACCCCAACTTGTTTATTGCAGCTTATAATGGTTACA
AATAAAGCAATAGCATCACAAATTTCACAAATAAAGCATTTTTTTCACTGCATTCTAGTTGTGGTTTGTC
CAAACTCATCAATGTATCTTATCATGTCTGTATACCGTCGACCTCTAGCTAGAGCTTGGCGTAATCATGG
TCATAGCTGTTTCCTGTGTGAAATTGTTATCCGCTCACAATTCCACACAACATACGAGCCGGAAGCATAA
AGTGTAAAGCCTGGGGTGCCTAATGAGTGAGCTAACTCACATTAATTGCGTTGCGCTCACTGCCCGCTTT
CCAGTCGGGAAACCTGTCGTGCCAGCTGCATTAATGAATCGGCCAACGCGCGGGGAGAGGCGGTTTGCGT
ATTGGGCGCTCTTCCGCTTCCTCGCTCACTGACTCGCTGCGCTCGGTCGTTCGGCTGCGGCGAGCGGTAT
CAGCTCACTCAAAGGCGGTAATACGGTTATCCACAGAATCAGGGGATAACGCAGGAAAGAACATGTGAGC
AAAAGGCCAGCAAAAGGCCAGGAACCGTAAAAAGGCCGCGTTGCTGGCGTTTTTCCATAGGCTCCGCCCC
CCTGACGAGCATCACAAAAATCGACGCTCAAGTCAGAGGTGGCGAAACCCGACAGGACTATAAAGATACC
AGGCGTTTCCCCCTGGAAGCTCCCTCGTGCGCTCTCCTGTTCCGACCCTGCCGCTTACCGGATACCTGTC
CGCCTTTCTCCCTTCGGGAAGCGTGGCGCTTTCTCATAGCTCACGCTGTAGGTATCTCAGTTCGGTGTAG
GTCGTTCGCTCCAAGCTGGGCTGTGTGCACGAACCCCCCGTTCAGCCCGACCGCTGCGCCTTATCCGGTA
ACTATCGTCTTGAGTCCAACCCGGTAAGACACGACTTATCGCCACTGGCAGCAGCCACTGGTAACAGGAT
TAGCAGAGCGAGGTATGTAGGCGGTGCTACAGAGTTCTTGAAGTGGTGGCCTAACTACGGCTACACTAGA
AGAACAGTATTTGGTATCTGCGCTCTGCTGAAGCCAGTTACCTTCGGAAAAAGAGTTGGTAGCTCTTGAT
CCGGCAAACAAACCACCGCTGGTAGCGGTGGTTTTTTTGTTTGCAAGCAGCAGATTACGCGCAGAAAAAA
AGGATCTCAAGAAGATCCTTTGATCTTTTCTACGGGGTCTGACGCTCAGTGGAACGAAAACTCACGTTAA
GGGATTTTGGTCATGAGATTATCAAAAAGGATCTTCACCTAGATCCTTTTAAATTAAAAATGAAGTTTTA
AATCAATCTAAAGTATATATGAGTAAACTTGGTCTGACAGTTACCAATGCTTAATCAGTGAGGCACCTAT
CTCAGCGATCTGTCTATTTCGTTCATCCATAGTTGCCTGACTCCCCGTCGTGTAGATAACTACGATACGG
GAGGGCTTACCATCTGGCCCCAGTGCTGCAATGATACCGCGAGACCCACGCTCACCGGCTCCAGATTTAT
CAGCAATAAACCAGCCAGCCGGAAGGGCCGAGCGCAGAAGTGGTCCTGCAACTTTATCCGCCTCCATCCA
GTCTATTAATTGTTGCCGGGAAGCTAGAGTAAGTAGTTCGCCAGTTAATAGTTTGCGCAACGTTGTTGCC
ATTGCTACAGGCATCGTGGTGTCACGCTCGTCGTTTGGTATGGCTTCATTCAGCTCCGGTTCCCAACGAT
CAAGGCGAGTTACATGATCCCCCATGTTGTGCAAAAAAGCGGTTAGCTCCTTCGGTCCTCCGATCGTTGT
CAGAAGTAAGTTGGCCGCAGTGTTATCACTCATGGTTATGGCAGCACTGCATAATTCTCTTACTGTCATG
CCATCCGTAAGATGCTTTTCTGTGACTGGTGAGTACTCAACCAAGTCATTCTGAGAATAGTGTATGCGGC
GACCGAGTTGCTCTTGCCCGGCGTCAATACGGGATAATACCGCGCCACATAGCAGAACTTTAAAAGTGCT
CATCATTGGAAAACGTTCTTCGGGGCGAAAACTCTCAAGGATCTTACCGCTGTTGAGATCCAGTTCGATG
TAACCCACTCGTGCACCCAACTGATCTTCAGCATCTTTTACTTTCACCAGCGTTTCTGGGTGAGCAAAAA
CAGGAAGGCAAAATGCCGCAAAAAAGGGAATAAGGGCGACACGGAAATGTTGAATACTCATACTCTTCCT
TTTTCAATATTATTGAAGCATTTATCAGGGTTATTGTCTCATGAGCGGATACATATTTGAATGTATTTAG
AAAAATAAACAAATAGGGGTTCCGCGCACATTTCCCCGAAAAGTGCCACCTGACGTCGACGGATCGGGAG
ATCTCCCGATCCCCTATGGTGCACTCTCAGTACAATCTGCTCTGATGCCGCATAGTTAAGCCAGTATCTG
CTCCCTGCTTGTGTGTTGGAGGTCGCTGAGTAGTGCGCGAGCAAAATTTAAGCTACAACAAGGCAAGGCT
TGACCGACAATTGCATGAAGAATCTGCTTAGGGTTAGGCGTTTTGCGCTGCTTCGCGATGTACGGGCCAG
ATATACGCGTT
