>Addgene plasmid #96848 | pcDNA5/FRT/TO-B2AR-APEX | depositor partial sequence | sequence record 178242 | receptor + apex
ATGGGGCAACCTGGCAATGGATCAGCTTTTCTCCTCGCCCCTAATCGGAGCCACGCTCCCGACCACGATG
TGACTCAGCAGAGAGACGAGGTCTGGGTTGTAGGCATGGGTATTGTGATGTCACTGATCGTCCTGGCAAT
TGTGTTCGGCAACGTCCTCGTCATTACTGCTATTGCAAAGTTCGAGCGGCTTCAGACGGTTACCAATTAC
TTTATTACTTCCCTCGCCTGTGCCGACTTGGTCATGGGCCTTGCGGTTGTACCGTTTGGCGCAGCTCATA
TCCTGATGAAGATGTGGACTTTTGGTAATTTTTGGTGCGAATTCTGGACTTCAATTGACGTGCTCTGCGT
CACAGCGTCAATCGAAACTCTGTGTGTTATTGCCGTTGATAGGTACTTCGCGATTACGAGTCCCTTTAAA
TACCAGTCTCTGCTGACTAAGAACAAAGCTCGGGTTATCATACTCATGGTGTGGATCGTCTCAGGACTCA
CAAGCTTTCTGCCTATACAGATGCACTGGTATCGCGCCACACACCAAGAAGCTATCAATTGTTACGCAAA
CGAAACCTGTTGCGACTTCTTCACTAATCAAGCCTATGCTATCGCTAGTTCAATTGTCTCTTTTTATGTG
CCTCTGGTTATCATGGTGTTCGTCTACTCTCGGGTTTTTCAGGAGGCAAAAAGACAGCTCCAGAAAATCG
ACAAGTCAGAAGGCCGATTTCACGTTCAAAATCTGAGCCAGGTCGAACAAGACGGAAGAACTGGACATGG
TCTTCGGAGATCTTCCAAATTTTGCTTGAAGGAACACAAGGCCCTGAAGACCTTGGGGATAATTATGGGC
ACATTCACTCTCTGCTGGCTCCCCTTTTTCATTGTCAATATCGTTCACGTTATACAAGACAACTTGATCA
GAAAAGAGGTGTATATCCTCCTGAACTGGATTGGCTACGTGAACTCTGGGTTCAACCCTCTGATTTACTG
CCGCAGCCCAGACTTCAGAATCGCATTCCAGGAATTGCTGTGTCTGAGGCGCTCTTCCTTGAAGGCTTAT
GGAAACGGATACTCCTCTAATGGCAACACGGGCGAACAGTCAGGATACCACGTGGAGCAGGAAAAAGAGA
ATAAGCTGTTGTGCGAGGACCTCCCTGGCACTGAGGATTTTGTTGGCCACCAAGGAACAGTCCCAAGCGA
CAATATTGACAGCCAGGGGCGAAACTGCAGCACTAATGATTCACTGCTGGGTGGAAGTTCTGGCGGTTCA
AGTGGAAAGTCTTACCCAACTGTGAGTGCTGATTACCAGGACGCCGTTGAGAAGGCGAAGAAGAAGCTCA
GAGGCTTCATCGCTGAGAAGAGATGCGCTCCTCTAATGCTCCGTTTGGCATTCCACTCTGCTGGAACCTT
TGACAAGGGCACGAAGACCGGTGGACCCTTCGGAACCATCAAGCACCCTGCCGAACTGGCTCACAGCGCT
AACAACGGTCTTGACATCGCTGTTAGGCTTTTGGAGCCACTCAAGGCGGAGTTCCCTATTTTGAGCTACG
CCGATTTCTACCAGTTGGCTGGCGTTGTTGCCGTTGAGGTCACGGGTGGACCTAAGGTTCCATTCCACCC
TGGAAGAGAGGACAAGCCTGAGCCACCACCAGAGGGTCGCTTGCCCGATCCCACTAAGGGTTCTGACCAT
TTGAGAGATGTGTTTGGCAAAGCTATGGGGCTTACTGACCAAGATATCGTTGCTCTATCTGGGGGTCACA
CTATTGGAGCTGCACACAAGGAGCGTTCTGGATTTGAGGGTCCCTGGACCTCTAATCCTCTTATTTTCGA
CAACTCATACTTCACGGAGTTGTTGAGTGGTGAGAAGGAAGGTCTCCTTCAGCTACCTTCTGACAAGGCT
CTTTTGTCTGACCCTGTATTCCGCCCTCTCGTTGACAAATATGCAGCGGACGAAGATGCCTTCTTTGCTG
ATTACGCTGAGGCTCACCAAAAGCTTTCCGAGCTTGGGTTTGCTGATGCCGAAGATCAGGTGGATCCGCG
CCTGATTGATGGCAAATAATAG
